Addgene plasmid #152416: pGBW-m4134155
Purpose: Mammalian expression plasmid for SARS-CoV-2 RNA-dependent RNA polymerase
Depositing lab: Ginkgo Bioworks & Benjie Chen. Depositing organization: Ginkgo Bioworks.
Backbone
  Vector backbone: pTwist_CMV_6
  Backbone size w/o insert (bp): 4180
  Vector type: Mammalian Expression
Growth in bacteria
  Bacterial resistance: Ampicillin, 100 μg/mL
  Growth temperature: 37°C
  Growth strain: DH5alpha
  Copy number: High Copy
Gene/Insert
  Gene/Insert name: SARS-CoV-2 RNA-dependent RNA polymerase
  Species: Severe acute respiratory syndrome coronavirus 2
  Insert size (bp): 2789
  Mutation: wt
  Entrez Gene: ORF1ab (a.k.a. GU280_gp01)
  Promoter: CMV
  Tag / fusion protein: Cleavable TEV;HA (C terminal on backbone)
  Cloning method: Unknown
Resource information
  A portion of this plasmid was derived from a plasmid made by: GinkgoBioworks
Depositor comments: NCBI reference sequence: YP_009725307.1
How to cite: pGBW-m4134155 was a gift from Ginkgo Bioworks & Benjie Chen (Addgene plasmid # 152416 ; http://n2t.net/addgene:152416 ; RRID:Addgene_152416)
