[The description below was written by a language model from this plasmid's Addgene catalogue record and pLannotate feature annotations shown in this document.]
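Description:
pGBW-m4134155 is a mammalian expression plasmid built on the pTwist_CMV_6 backbone that carries the wild-type coding sequence for the SARS-CoV-2 RNA-dependent RNA polymerase, a mature product of the ORF1ab replicase polyprotein. The sequenced plasmid is about 7.0 kb, consistent with a roughly 4.2 kb backbone plus a roughly 2.8 kb insert. It is propagated in E. coli from a high-copy ColE1/pUC-type origin and selected with ampicillin through a β-lactamase (AmpR) gene.

Expression is driven by the human cytomegalovirus immediate-early enhancer and promoter, which give strong constitutive transcription in most mammalian cell lines, and the transcript is terminated by an SV40 polyadenylation signal downstream of the open reading frame. The automated annotation matches the insert to the SARS-CoV-2 replicase polyprotein 1ab; the 2'-O-methyltransferase text attached to that hit is generic wording from the polyprotein database entry and does not describe this insert, which the catalogue identifies as the polymerase. According to the catalogue, the backbone supplies a C-terminal HA epitope tag preceded by a TEV protease cleavage site, allowing immunodetection or affinity capture followed by tag removal. These small elements are not separately called in the feature table, although the annotated coding region is somewhat longer than the stated insert. The expression cassette and bacterial maintenance region are flanked by β-globin insulator elements, T7 and rrnG transcription terminators and a synthetic poly(A) signal, which limit read-through between plasmid modules.

No mammalian selection marker is annotated, so the plasmid appears suited to transient transfection. The record gives no purpose beyond expressing the viral polymerase in mammalian cells.
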