Features (pLannotate 1.2.2; 17 found; start..end, strand, type, name):
      1..304     +  enhancer       CMV enhancer: human cytomegalovirus immediate early enhancer
    377..394     -  promoter       CMV promoter (fragment): human cytomegalovirus (CMV) immediate early promoter
    457..508     +  promoter       CMVd2 promoter: truncated human cytomegalovirus (CMV) immediate early promoter that yields moderately reduced expression relative to the full-length promoter
    478..3378    +  CDS            rep (fragment): R1AB_SARS2 - Experimental evidence at protein level: Swiss-Prot protein existence level 1. [2'-O-methyltransferase]: Methyltransferase that mediates mRNA cap 2'-O-ribose methylation to the 5'-cap structure of viral mRNAs. N7-methyl guanosine cap is a prerequisite for binding of nsp16. Therefore plays an essential role in viral mRNAs cap methylation which is essential to evade immune system. From Severe acute respiratory syndrome coronavirus 2 (2019-nCoV) (SARS-CoV-2).
   3476..3597    -  polyA_signal   SV40 poly(A) signal: SV40 polyadenylation signal
   3620..3689    -  CDS            large T antigen (fragment): large T antigen from SV40 (simian virus 40)
   3712..3758    +  terminator     T7 terminator: transcription terminator for bacteriophage T7 RNA polymerase
   3788..3924    +  terminator     rrnG terminator: transcription terminator from the E. coli ribosomal RNA rrnG operon (Albrechtsen et al., 1991)
   3969..4040    +  misc_feature   3' β-globin insulator: insulator downstream of the human β-globin locus (Farrell et al., 2002)
   4266..4854    -  rep_origin     ori: high-copy-number ColE1/pMB1/pBR322/pUC origin of replication
   5026..5090    -  CDS            bla(M) (fragment): β-lactamase lacking the signal sequence; bla(M); allows cytosolic expression of β-lactamase
   5600..6460    +  CDS            AmpR: β-lactamase; bla; confers resistance to ampicillin, carbenicillin, and related antibiotics
   6473..6609    +  terminator     rrnG terminator: transcription terminator from the E. coli ribosomal RNA rrnG operon (Albrechtsen et al., 1991)
   6761..6832    +  misc_feature   5' β-globin insulator: insulator upstream of the human β-globin locus (Farrell et al., 2002)
   6837..6883    -  terminator     T7 terminator: transcription terminator for bacteriophage T7 RNA polymerase
   6901..6949    -  polyA_signal   poly(A) signal: synthetic polyadenylation signal
   6980..7029    +  enhancer       CMV enhancer (fragment): human cytomegalovirus immediate early enhancer
>Addgene plasmid #152416 | pGBW-m4134155 | addgene full sequence | sequence record 317271 | Addgene NGS Result
CGTTACATAACTTACGGTAAATGGCCCGCCTGGCTGACCGCCCAACGACCCCCGCCCATTGACGTCAATA
ATGACGTATGTTCCCATAGTAACGCCAATAGGGACTTTCCATTGACGTCAATGGGTGGAGTATTTACGGT
AAACTGCCCACTTGGCAGTACATCAAGTGTATCATATGCCAAGTACGCCCCCTATTGACGTCAATGACGG
TAAATGGCCCGCCTGGCATTATGCCCAGTACATGACCTTATGGGACTTTCCTACTTGGCAGTACATCTAC
GTATTAGTCATCGCTATTACCATGCTGATGCGGTTTTGGCAGTACATCAATGGGCGTGGATAGCGGTTTG
ACTCACGGGGATTTCCAAGTCTCCACCCCATTGACGTCAATGGGAGTTTGTTTTGGCACCAAAATCAACG
GGACTTTCCAAAATGTCGTAACAACTCCGCCCCATTGACGCAAATGGGCGGTAGGCGTGTACGGTGGGAG
GTCTATATAAGCAGAGCTGGTTTAGTGAACCGTCAGATCAGATCTTTGTCGATCCTACCATCCACTCGAC
ACACCCGCCAGCGGCCGCCACCATGGCTGATGCACAATCGTTTTTAAACCGGGTTTGCGGTGTAAGTGCA
GCCCGTCTTACACCGTGCGGCACAGGCACTAGTACTGATGTCGTATACAGGGCTTTTGACATCTACAATG
ATAAAGTAGCTGGTTTTGCTAAATTCCTAAAAACTAATTGTTGTCGCTTCCAAGAAAAGGACGAAGATGA
CAATTTAATTGATTCTTACTTTGTAGTTAAGAGACACACTTTCTCTAACTACCAACATGAAGAAACAATT
TATAATTTACTTAAGGATTGTCCAGCTGTTGCTAAACATGACTTCTTTAAGTTTAGAATAGACGGTGACA
TGGTACCACATATATCACGTCAACGTCTTACTAAATACACAATGGCAGACCTCGTCTATGCTTTAAGGCA
TTTTGATGAAGGTAATTGTGACACATTAAAAGAAATACTTGTCACATACAATTGTTGTGATGATGATTAT
TTCAATAAAAAGGACTGGTATGATTTTGTAGAAAACCCAGATATATTACGCGTATACGCCAACTTAGGTG
AACGTGTACGCCAAGCTTTGTTAAAAACAGTACAATTCTGTGATGCCATGCGAAATGCTGGTATTGTTGG
TGTACTGACATTAGATAATCAAGATCTCAATGGTAACTGGTATGATTTCGGTGATTTCATACAAACCACG
CCAGGTAGTGGAGTTCCTGTTGTAGATTCTTATTATTCATTGTTAATGCCTATATTAACCTTGACCAGGG
CTTTAACTGCAGAGTCACATGTTGACACTGACTTAACAAAGCCTTACATTAAGTGGGATTTGTTAAAATA
TGACTTCACGGAAGAGAGGTTAAAACTCTTTGACCGTTATTTTAAATATTGGGATCAGACATACCACCCA
AATTGTGTTAACTGTTTGGATGACAGATGCATTCTGCATTGTGCAAACTTTAATGTTTTATTCTCTACAG
TGTTCCCACCTACAAGTTTTGGACCACTAGTGAGAAAAATATTTGTTGATGGTGTTCCATTTGTAGTTTC
AACTGGATACCACTTCAGAGAGCTAGGTGTTGTACATAATCAGGATGTAAACTTACATAGCTCTAGACTT
AGTTTTAAGGAATTACTTGTGTATGCTGCTGACCCTGCTATGCACGCTGCTTCTGGTAATCTATTACTAG
ATAAACGCACTACGTGCTTTTCAGTAGCTGCACTTACTAACAATGTTGCTTTTCAAACTGTCAAACCCGG
TAATTTTAACAAAGACTTCTATGACTTTGCTGTGTCTAAGGGTTTCTTTAAGGAAGGAAGTTCTGTTGAA
TTAAAACACTTCTTCTTTGCTCAGGATGGTAATGCTGCTATCAGCGATTATGACTACTATCGTTATAATC
TACCAACAATGTGTGATATCAGACAACTACTATTTGTAGTTGAAGTTGTTGATAAGTACTTTGATTGTTA
CGATGGTGGCTGTATTAATGCTAACCAAGTCATCGTCAACAACCTAGACAAATCAGCTGGTTTTCCATTT
AATAAATGGGGTAAGGCTAGACTTTATTATGATTCAATGAGTTATGAGGATCAAGATGCACTTTTCGCAT
ATACAAAACGTAATGTCATCCCTACTATAACTCAAATGAATCTTAAGTATGCCATTAGTGCAAAGAATAG
AGCTCGCACCGTAGCTGGTGTCTCTATCTGTAGTACTATGACCAATAGACAGTTTCATCAAAAATTATTG
AAATCAATAGCCGCCACTAGAGGAGCTACTGTAGTAATTGGAACAAGCAAATTCTATGGTGGTTGGCACA
ACATGTTAAAAACTGTTTATAGTGATGTAGAAAACCCTCACCTTATGGGTTGGGATTATCCTAAATGTGA
TAGAGCCATGCCTAACATGCTTAGAATTATGGCCTCACTTGTTCTTGCTCGCAAACATACAACGTGTTGT
AGCTTGTCACACCGTTTCTATAGATTAGCTAATGAGTGTGCTCAAGTATTGAGTGAAATGGTCATGTGTG
GCGGTTCACTATATGTTAAACCAGGTGGAACCTCATCAGGAGATGCCACAACTGCTTATGCTAATAGTGT
TTTTAACATTTGTCAAGCTGTCACGGCCAATGTTAATGCACTTTTATCTACTGATGGTAACAAAATTGCC
GATAAGTATGTCCGCAATTTACAACACAGACTTTATGAGTGTCTCTATAGAAATAGAGATGTTGACACAG
ACTTTGTGAATGAGTTTTACGCATATTTGCGTAAACATTTCTCAATGATGATACTCTCTGACGATGCTGT
TGTGTGTTTCAATAGCACTTATGCATCTCAAGGTCTAGTGGCTAGCATAAAGAACTTTAAGTCAGTTCTT
TATTATCAAAACAATGTTTTTATGTCTGAAGCAAAATGTTGGACTGAGACTGACCTTACTAAAGGACCTC
ATGAATTTTGCTCTCAACATACAATGCTAGTTAAACAGGGTGATGATTATGTGTACCTTCCTTACCCAGA
TCCATCAAGAATCCTAGGGGCCGGCTGTTTTGTAGATGATATCGTAAAAACAGATGGTACACTTATGATT
GAACGGTTCGTGTCTTTAGCTATAGATGCTTACCCACTTACTAAACATCCTAATCAGGAGTATGCTGATG
TCTTTCATTTGTACTTACAATACATAAGAAAGCTACATGATGAGTTAACAGGACACATGTTAGACATGTA
TTCTGTTATGCTTACTAATGATAACACTTCAAGGTATTGGGAACCTGAGTTTTATGAGGCTATGTACACA
CCGCATACAGTCTTAGAAAACCTTTACTTTCAGTCGTACCCCTATGACGTACCAGATTATGCGTAAGCTA
GCTTGACTGACTGAGATACAGCGTACCTTCAGCTCACAGACATGATAAGATACATTGATGAGTTTGGACA
AACCACAACTAGAATGCAGTGAAAAAAATGCTTTATTTGTGAAATTTGTGATGCTATTGCTTTATTTGTA
ACCATTATAAGCTGCAATAAACAAGTTAACAACAACAATTGCATTCATTTTATGTTTCAGGTTCAGGGGG
AGGTGTGGGAGGTTTTTTAAAGCAAGTAAAACCTCTACAAATGTGGTATTGGCCCATCTCTATCGGTATC
GTAGCATAACCCCTTGGGGCCTCTAAACGGGTCTTGAGGGGTTTTTTGTGCCCCTCGGGCCGGATTGCTA
TCTACCGGCATTGGCGCAGAAAAAAATGCCTGATGCGACGCTGCGCGTCTTATACTCCCACATATGCCAG
ATTCAGCAACGGATACGGCTTCCCCAACTTGCCCACTTCCATACGTGTCCTCCTTACCAGAAATTTATCC
TTAAGGTCGTCAGCTATCCTGCAGGCGATCTCTCGATTTCGATCAAGACATTCCTTTAATGGTCTTTTCT
GGACACCACTAGGGGTCAGAAGTAGTTCATCAAACTTTCTTCCCTCCCTAATCTCATTGGTTACCTTGGG
CTATCGAAACTTAATTAACCAGTCAAGTCAGCTACTTGGCGAGATCGACTTGTCTGGGTTTCGACTACGC
TCAGAATTGCGTCAGTCAAGTTCGATCTGGTCCTTGCTATTGCACCCGTTCTCCGATTACGAGTTTCATT
TAAATCATGTGAGCAAAAGGCCAGCAAAAGGCCAGGAACCGTAAAAAGGCCGCGTTGCTGGCGTTTTTCC
ATAGGCTCCGCCCCCCTGACGAGCATCACAAAAATCGACGCTCAAGTCAGAGGTGGCGAAACCCGACAGG
ACTATAAAGATACCAGGCGTTTCCCCCTGGAAGCTCCCTCGTGCGCTCTCCTGTTCCGACCCTGCCGCTT
ACCGGATACCTGTCCGCCTTTCTCCCTTCGGGAAGCGTGGCGCTTTCTCATAGCTCACGCTGTAGGTATC
TCAGTTCGGTGTAGGTCGTTCGCTCCAAGCTGGGCTGTGTGCACGAACCCCCCGTTCAGCCCGACCGCTG
CGCCTTATCCGGTAACTATCGTCTTGAGTCCAACCCGGTAAGACACGACTTATCGCCACTGGCAGCAGCC
ACTGGTAACAGGATTAGCAGAGCGAGGTATGTAGGCGGTGCTACAGAGTTCTTGAAGTGGTGGCCTAACT
ACGGCTACACTAGAAGAACAGTATTTGGTATCTGCGCTCTGCTGAAGCCAGTTACCTTCGGAAAAAGAGT
TGGTAGCTCTTGATCCGGCAAACAAACCACCGCTGGTAGCGGTGGTTTTTTTGTTTGCAAGCAGCAGATT
ACGCGCAGAAAAAAAGGATCTCAAGAAGATCCTTTGATCTTTTCTACGGGGTCTGACGCTCAGTGGAACG
AAAACTCACGTTAAGGGATTTTGGTCATGAGATTATCAAAAAGGATCTTCACCTAGATCCTTTTAAATTA
AAAATGAAGTTTTAAATCAATCTAAAGTATATATGAGTAAACTTGGTCTGACAGTTACCAATGCTTAATC
AGTGAGGCACCTATCTCAGCGATCTGTCTATTTCGTTCATCCATAGTTGCATTTAAATTTCCGAACTCTC
CAAGGCCCTCGTCGGAAAATCTTCAAACCTTTCGTCCGATCCATCTTGCAGGCTACCTCTCGAACGAACT
ATCGCAAGTCTCTTGGCCGGCCTTGCGCCTTGGCTATTGCTTGGCAGCGCCTATCGCCAGGTATTACTCC
AATCCCGAATATCCGAGATCGGGATCACCCGAGAGAAGTTCAACCTACATCCTCAATCCCGATCTATCCG
AGATCCGAGGAATATCGAAATCGGGGCGCGCCTGGTGTACCGAGAACGATCCTCTCAGTGCGAGTCTCGA
CGATCCATATCGTTGCTTGGCAGTCAGCCAGTCGGAATCCAGCTTGGGACCCAGGAAGTCCAATCGTCAG
ATATTGTACTCAAGCCTGGTCACGGCAGCGTACCGATCTGTTTAAACCTAGATATTGATAGTCTGATCGG
TCAACGTATAATCGAGTCCTAGCTTTTGCAAACATCTATCAAGAGACAGGATCAGCAGGAGGCTTTCGCA
TGAGTATTCAACATTTCCGTGTCGCCCTTATTCCCTTTTTTGCGGCATTTTGCCTTCCTGTTTTTGCTCA
CCCAGAAACGCTGGTGAAAGTAAAAGATGCTGAAGATCAGTTGGGTGCGCGAGTGGGTTACATCGAACTG
GATCTCAACAGCGGTAAGATCCTTGAGAGTTTTCGCCCCGAAGAACGCTTTCCAATGATGAGCACTTTTA
AAGTTCTGCTATGTGGCGCGGTATTATCCCGTATTGACGCCGGGCAAGAGCAACTCGGTCGCCGCATACA
CTATTCTCAGAATGACTTGGTTGAGTATTCACCAGTCACAGAAAAGCATCTTACGGATGGCATGACAGTA
AGAGAATTATGCAGTGCTGCCATAACCATGAGTGATAACACTGCGGCCAACTTACTTCTGACAACGATTG
GAGGACCGAAGGAGCTAACCGCTTTTTTGCACAACATGGGGGATCATGTAACTCGCCTTGATCGTTGGGA
ACCGGAGCTGAATGAAGCCATACCAAACGACGAGCGTGACACCACGATGCCTGTAGCAATGGCAACAACC
TTGCGTAAACTATTAACTGGCGAACTACTTACTCTAGCTTCCCGGCAACAGTTGATAGACTGGATGGAGG
CGGATAAAGTTGCAGGACCACTTCTGCGCTCGGCCCTTCCGGCTGGCTGGTTTATTGCTGATAAATCTGG
AGCCGGTGAGCGTGGGTCTCGCGGTATCATTGCAGCACTGGGGCCAGATGGTAAGCCCTCCCGTATCGTA
GTTATCTACACGACGGGGAGTCAGGCAACTATGGATGAACGAAATAGACAGATCGCTGAGATAGGTGCCT
CACTGATTAAGCATTGGTAACCGATTCTAGGTGCATTGGCGCAGAAAAAAATGCCTGATGCGACGCTGCG
CGTCTTATACTCCCACATATGCCAGATTCAGCAACGGATACGGCTTCCCCAACTTGCCCACTTCCATACG
TGTCCTCCTTACCAGAAATTTATCCTTAAGATCCCGAATCGTTTAAACTCGACTCTGGCTCTATCGAATC
TCCGTCGTTTCGAGCTTACGCGAACAGCCGTGGCGCTCATTTGCTCGTCGGGCATCGAATCTCGTCAGCT
ATCGTCAGCTTACCTTTTTGGCAGCGATCGCGGCTCCCGACATCTTGGACCATTAGCTCCACAGGTATCT
TCTTCCCTCTAGTGGTCATAACAGCAGCTTCAGCTACCTCTCAATTCAAAAAACCCCTCAAGACCCGTTT
AGAGGCCCCAAGGGGTTATGCTATCAATCGTTGCGTTACACACACAAAAAACCAACACACATCCATCTTC
GATGGATAGCGATTTTATTATCTAACTGCTGATCGAGTGTAGCCAGATCTAGTAATCAATTACGGGGTCA
TTAGTTCATAGCCCATATATGGAGTTCCG
